Addgene plasmid #223782: pETDuet1_BCL2L13(1-465aa)-EGFP-TEV-GST (Y213A/I216A/W276A/I279A; deltaLIR1+2)
Purpose: Expression of recombinant protein for purification
Depositing lab: Sascha Martens. Depositing organization: University of Vienna. Publication: Reconstitution of BNIP3/NIX-mitophagy initiation reveals hierarchical flexibility of the autophagy machinery. Adriaenssens E, Schaar S, Cook ASI, Stuke JFM, Sawa-Makarska J, Nguyen TN, Ren X, Schuschnig M, Romanov J, Khuu G, Uoselis L, Lazarou M, Hummer G, Hurley JH, Martens S. Nat Cell Biol. 2025 Jul 25. doi: 10.1038/s41556-025-01712-y. PubMed 40715440.
Backbone
  Vector backbone: pET-Duet
  Vector type: Bacterial Expression
Growth in bacteria
  Bacterial resistance: Ampicillin, 100 μg/mL
  Growth temperature: 37°C
  Growth strain: DH5alpha
  Copy number: Unknown
Gene/Insert
  Gene/Insert name: BCL2L13 soluble part
  Species: H. sapiens (human)
  Mutation: Y213A/I216A/W276A/I279A; deletion of LIR1+2
  Entrez Gene: BCL2L13 (a.k.a. BCL-RAMBO, Bcl2-L-13, MIL1)
  Tag / fusion protein: EGFP-TEV-GST (C terminal on insert)
  Cloning method: Gibson Cloning
Terms and licenses: Academic/Nonprofit Terms; Industry Terms: Not Available to Industry
Depositor comments: Internal #: SMc2460 . Please visit https://doi.org/10.1101/2024.08.28.609967 for bioRxiv preprint.
How to cite: pETDuet1_BCL2L13(1-465aa)-EGFP-TEV-GST (Y213A/I216A/W276A/I279A; deltaLIR1+2) was a gift from Sascha Martens (Addgene plasmid # 223782 ; http://n2t.net/addgene:223782 ; RRID:Addgene_223782)
