[The description below was written by a language model from this plasmid's Addgene catalogue record and pLannotate feature annotations shown in this document.]
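Description:
pETDuet1_BCL2L13(1-465aa)-EGFP-TEV-GST (Y213A/I216A/W276A/I279A; deltaLIR1+2) is an 8.2 kb bacterial expression plasmid built on the pET-Duet backbone for producing recombinant protein for purification. It is maintained through a ColE1/pBR322-type origin accompanied by the rop gene and bom region, and is selected with ampicillin via the β-lactamase gene. An f1 origin is also present. The backbone carries lacI, so the T7 promoter/lac operator units are repressed until induced with IPTG in a host supplying T7 RNA polymerase. As is typical of Duet vectors, there are two T7-lacO units. The first, spanning the sequence origin and followed by a T7 gene 10 ribosome binding site, has no annotated coding sequence after it. The insert sits downstream of the second unit and ends at a T7 terminator.

The payload is the soluble portion (residues 1–465) of human BCL2L13, also known as BCL-RAMBO. It is fused at its C terminus to EGFP (annotated as mEGFP), a TEV protease recognition site and Schistosoma japonicum GST. GST allows glutathione affinity capture. TEV cleavage then removes it and leaves a fluorescent BCL2L13-EGFP protein. Four alanine substitutions (Y213A/I216A and W276A/I279A) are described in the record as eliminating LIR1 and LIR2, presumably the LC3-interacting region motifs that mediate binding to ATG8-family proteins. This makes the construct a binding-deficient mutant, probably for comparison with wild-type protein. The short S-Tag and SET1 fragments annotated after GST appear to be vector remnants, and the record does not say whether they are translated. The associated publication concerns reconstitution of mitophagy initiation, consistent with in vitro use of the purified protein.
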