Features (pLannotate 1.2.2; 24 found; start..end, strand, type, name):
      3..27      +  protein_bind   lac operator: The lac repressor binds to the lac operator to inhibit transcription in E. coli. This inhibition can be relieved by adding lactose or isopropyl-β-D-thiogalactopyranoside (IPTG). lac repressor encoded by lacI
     42..64      +  RBS            RBS: efficient ribosome binding site from bacteriophage T7 gene 10 (Olins and Rangwala, 1989)
    214..232     +  promoter       T7 promoter: promoter for bacteriophage T7 RNA polymerase
    233..257     +  protein_bind   lac operator: The lac repressor binds to the lac operator to inhibit transcription in E. coli. This inhibition can be relieved by adding lactose or isopropyl-β-D-thiogalactopyranoside (IPTG). lac repressor encoded by lacI
    300..1694    +  CDS            BCL2L13: B2L13_HUMAN - Also known as MIL1. Experimental evidence at protein level: Swiss-Prot protein existence level 1. May promote the activation of caspase-3 and apoptosis. From Homo sapiens (Human).
   1707..2420    +  CDS            mEGFP: mEGFP is a basic (constitutively fluorescent) green fluorescent protein published in 2002, derived from Aequorea victoria. It has moderate acid sensitivity.
   2433..2453    +  CDS            TEV site: tobacco etch virus (TEV) protease recognition and cleavage site
   2484..3136    +  CDS            GST (fragment): glutathione S-transferase from Schistosoma japonicum
   3150..3191    +  CDS            S-Tag (fragment): affinity and epitope tag derived from pancreatic ribonuclease A
   3221..3238    +  CDS            SET1 (fragment): solubility-enhancement tag derived from T7 phage gene 10B
   3246..3293    +  terminator     T7 terminator: transcription terminator for bacteriophage T7 RNA polymerase
   3330..3785    +  rep_origin     f1 ori (sequence partly withheld): f1 bacteriophage origin of replication; arrow indicates direction of (+) strand synthesis
   3900..4760    -  CDS            AmpR: β-lactamase; bla; confers resistance to ampicillin, carbenicillin, and related antibiotics
   4761..4853    -  promoter       AmpR promoter: bla
   4934..5522    +  rep_origin     ori: high-copy-number ColE1/pMB1/pBR322/pUC origin of replication
   5708..5847    -  misc_feature   bom: basis of mobility region from pBR322
   5949..6140    -  CDS            rop: Rop protein, which maintains plasmids at low copy number; rop
   6157..6537    +  CDS            YPB1_ECOLX: Protein predicted: Swiss-Prot protein existence level 4. From Escherichia coli.
   6599..6663    -  CDS            TcR (fragment): tetracycline efflux protein; tet; confers resistance to tetracycline
   6678..6699    -  protein_bind   CAP binding site: CAP binding activates transcription in the presence of cAMP. E. coli catabolite activator protein
   6712..7794    -  CDS            lacI: lac repressor; lacI; The lac repressor binds to the lac operator to inhibit transcription in E. coli. This inhibition can be relieved by adding lactose or isopropyl-β-D-thiogalactopyranoside (IPTG).
   7795..7872    -  promoter       lacI promoter: lacI
   7880..8159    -  CDS            TcR (fragment): tetracycline efflux protein; tet; confers resistance to tetracycline
   8185..2       +  promoter       T7 promoter (across the origin): promoter for bacteriophage T7 RNA polymerase
>Addgene plasmid #223782 | pETDuet1_BCL2L13(1-465aa)-EGFP-TEV-GST (Y213A/I216A/W276A/I279A; deltaLIR1+2) | addgene full sequence | sequence record 448411 | Addgene NGS Result
GGGGAATTGTGAGCGGATAACAATTCCCCTCTAGAAATAATTTTGTTTAACTTTAAGAAGGAGATATACC
ATGGGCAGCAGCCATCACCATCATCACCACAGCCAGGATCCGAATTCGAGCTCGGCGCGCCTGCAGGTCG
ACAAGCTTGCGGCCGCATAATGCTTAAGTCGAACAGAAAGTAATCGTATTGTACACGGCCGCATAATCGA
AATTAATACGACTCACTATAGGGGAATTGTGAGCGGATAACAATTCCCCATCTTAGTATATTAGTTAAGT
ATAAGAAGGAGATATACATATGGCGTCCTCTTCTACTGTGCCTCTGGGATTTCACTATGAAACAAAGTAT
GTTGTTCTCAGCTACTTGGGACTCCTCTCTCAAGAGAAGCTGCAAGAGCAACATCTTTCCTCACCCCAAG
GGGTTCAACTAGATATAGCTTCACAATCTCTGGATCAAGAAATTTTATTAAAAGTTAAAACTGAAATTGA
AGAAGAGCTAAAATCTCTGGACAAAGAAATTTCTGAAGCCTTCACCAGCACAGGCTTTGACCGTCACACT
TCTCCAGTGTTCAGCCCTGCCAATCCAGAAAGCTCAATGGAAGACTGCTTGGCCCATCTTGGAGAAAAAG
TGTCCCAGGAACTGAAAGAGCCTCTCCATAAAGCATTGCAAATGCTCCTGAGCCAGCCAGTGACATATCA
GGCATTTCGGGAATGTACACTGGAGACCACAGTTCATGCCAGCGGCTGGAATAAGATTTTGGTGCCTCTG
GTTTTGCTACGACAAATGCTTTTGGAATTGACAAGACGTGGTCAAGAACCTTTGAGCGCACTGCTGCAGT
TTGGCGTGACATACCTGGAGGACTATTCGGCAGAGTACATCATTCAGCAAGGTGGCTGGGGCACTGTGTT
TAGTCTTGAGTCAGAGGAGGAGGAAGCTCCTGGAGCTACTGCAGAAGATAGCAATGACATTTACATCCTG
CCCAGCGACAACTCTGGACAAGTCAGTCCCCCAGAGTCTCCAACTGTGACCACTTCCTGGCAGTCTGAGA
GCTTACCTGTGTCACTGTCAGCTAGCCAGAGTTGGCACACAGAAAGCCTGCCAGTGTCACTAGGCCCTGA
GTCCGCGCAGCAGGCTGCAATGGATCCTGAAGAAGTGAAAAGCTTAGACAGCAACGGAGCTGGAGAGAAG
AGTGAGAACAACTCCTCTAATTCTGACATTGTGCACGTGGAGAAAGAAGAGGTGCCCGAGGGCATGGAAG
AGGCTGCTGTGGCTTCTGTGGTCTTGCCAGCGCGGGAGCTGCAAGAGGCACTTCCTGAAGCCCCAGCTCC
CTTGCTTCCACATATCACTGCCACCTCCCTGCTGGGGACAAGGGAACCTGACACAGAAGTGATCACAGTT
GAGAAATCCAGCCCTGCTACATCTCTGTTTGTAGAACTTGATGAAGAAGAGGTGAAAGCAGCAACAACTG
AACCTACTGAAGTGGAGGAGGTGGTCCCCGCACTGGAACCCACAGAAACGCTGCTGAGTGAGAAGGAGAT
AAACGCAAGGGAAGAGAGCCTTGTGGAAGAGCTGTCCCCTGCCAGCGAGAAGAAGCCCGTGCCGCCGTCT
GAGGGCAAGTCTAGACTGTCCCCCGCCGGTGAGATGAAGCCCATGCCGCTGTCTGAGGGCAAGTCTATAC
TGCTGTTTGGAGGAGGCGGCGGCGGCGTGAGCAAGGGCGAGGAGCTGTTCACCGGGGTGGTGCCCATCCT
GGTCGAGCTGGACGGCGACGTAAACGGCCACAAGTTCAGCGTGTCCGGCGAGGGCGAGGGCGATGCCACC
TACGGCAAGCTGACCCTGAAGTTCATCTGCACCACCGGCAAGCTGCCCGTGCCCTGGCCCACCCTCGTGA
CCACCCTGACCTACGGCGTGCAGTGCTTCAGCCGCTACCCCGACCACATGAAGCAGCACGACTTCTTCAA
GTCCGCCATGCCCGAAGGCTACGTCCAGGAGCGCACCATCTTCTTCAAGGACGACGGCAACTACAAGACC
CGCGCCGAGGTGAAGTTCGAGGGCGACACCCTGGTGAACCGCATCGAGCTGAAGGGCATCGACTTCAAGG
AGGACGGCAACATCCTGGGGCACAAGCTGGAGTACAACTACAACAGCCACAACGTCTATATCATGGCCGA
CAAGCAGAAGAACGGCATCAAGGTGAACTTCAAGATCCGCCACAACATCGAGGACGGCAGCGTGCAGCTC
GCCGACCACTACCAGCAGAACACCCCCATCGGCGACGGCCCCGTGCTGCTGCCCGACAACCACTACCTGA
GCACCCAGTCCAAGCTGAGCAAAGACCCCAACGAGAAGCGCGATCACATGGTCCTGCTGGAGTTCGTGAC
CGCCGCCGGGATCACTCTCGGCATGGACGAGCTGTACAAGGGCGGCAGTGGCGAAAACCTGTATTTTCAG
GGCGGATCACTGGTTCCGCGTGGATCCGGCGGATCCCCTATACTAGGTTATTGGAAAATTAAGGGCCTTG
TGCAACCCACTCGACTTCTTTTGGAATATCTTGAAGAAAAATATGAAGAGCATTTGTATGAGCGCGATGA
AGGTGATAAATGGCGAAACAAAAAGTTTGAATTGGGTTTGGAGTTTCCCAATCTTCCTTATTATATTGAT
GGTGATGTTAAATTAACACAGTCTATGGCCATCATACGTTATATAGCTGACAAGCACAACATGTTGGGTG
GTTGTCCAAAAGAGCGTGCAGAGATTTCAATGCTTGAAGGAGCGGTTTTGGATATTAGATACGGTGTTTC
GAGAATTGCATATAGTAAAGACTTTGAAACTCTCAAAGTTGATTTTCTTAGCAAGCTACCTGAAATGCTG
AAAATGTTCGAAGATCGTTTATGTCATAAAACATATTTAAATGGTGATCATGTAACCCATCCTGACTTCA
TGTTGTATGACGCTCTTGATGTTGTTTTATACATGGACCCAATGTGCCTGGATGCGTTCCCAAAATTAGT
TTGTTTTAAAAAACGTATTGAAGCTATCCCACAAATTGATAAGTACTTGAAATCCAGCAAGTATATAGCA
TGGCCTTTGCAGGGCTGGCAAGCCACGTTTGGTGGTGGCGACCATCCTCCAAAATAGCTCGAGTCTGGTA
AAGAAACCGCTGCTGCGAAATTTGAACGCCAGCACATGGACTCGTCTACTAGCGCAGCTTAATTAACCTA
GGCTGCTGCCACCGCTGAGCAATAACTAGCATAACCCCTTGGGGCCTCTAAACGGGTCTTGAGGGGTTTT
TTGCTGAAAGGAGGAACTATATCCGGATTGGCGAATGGG
[124 nt withheld, positions 3330-3453]
C
[91 nt withheld, positions 3455-3545]
A
[49 nt withheld, positions 3547-3595]
CCTTTGACGTTGGAGTCCACGTTCTTT
[37 nt withheld, positions 3623-3659]
ACCCTATCTCGGTCTATTCTTTTGATTTATAAGGGATTTTGCCGATTTCGGCCTATTGGTTAAAAAATGA
GCTGATTTAACAAAAATTTAACGCGAATTTTAACAAAATATTAACGTTTACAATTTCTGGCGGCACGATG
GCATGAGATTATCAAAAAGGATCTTCACCTAGATCCTTTTAAATTAAAAATGAAGTTTTAAATCAATCTA
AAGTATATATGAGTAAACTTGGTCTGACAGTTACCAATGCTTAATCAGTGAGGCACCTATCTCAGCGATC
TGTCTATTTCGTTCATCCATAGTTGCCTGACTCCCCGTCGTGTAGATAACTACGATACGGGAGGGCTTAC
CATCTGGCCCCAGTGCTGCAATGATACCGCGAGACCCACGCTCACCGGCTCCAGATTTATCAGCAATAAA
CCAGCCAGCCGGAAGGGCCGAGCGCAGAAGTGGTCCTGCAACTTTATCCGCCTCCATCCAGTCTATTAAT
TGTTGCCGGGAAGCTAGAGTAAGTAGTTCGCCAGTTAATAGTTTGCGCAACGTTGTTGCCATTGCTACAG
GCATCGTGGTGTCACGCTCGTCGTTTGGTATGGCTTCATTCAGCTCCGGTTCCCAACGATCAAGGCGAGT
TACATGATCCCCCATGTTGTGCAAAAAAGCGGTTAGCTCCTTCGGTCCTCCGATCGTTGTCAGAAGTAAG
TTGGCCGCAGTGTTATCACTCATGGTTATGGCAGCACTGCATAATTCTCTTACTGTCATGCCATCCGTAA
GATGCTTTTCTGTGACTGGTGAGTACTCAACCAAGTCATTCTGAGAATAGTGTATGCGGCGACCGAGTTG
CTCTTGCCCGGCGTCAATACGGGATAATACCGCGCCACATAGCAGAACTTTAAAAGTGCTCATCATTGGA
AAACGTTCTTCGGGGCGAAAACTCTCAAGGATCTTACCGCTGTTGAGATCCAGTTCGATGTAACCCACTC
GTGCACCCAACTGATCTTCAGCATCTTTTACTTTCACCAGCGTTTCTGGGTGAGCAAAAACAGGAAGGCA
AAATGCCGCAAAAAAGGGAATAAGGGCGACACGGAAATGTTGAATACTCATACTCTTCCTTTTTCAATCA
TGATTGAAGCATTTATCAGGGTTATTGTCTCATGAGCGGATACATATTTGAATGTATTTAGAAAAATAAA
CAAATAGGTCATGACCAAAATCCCTTAACGTGAGTTTTCGTTCCACTGAGCGTCAGACCCCGTAGAAAAG
ATCAAAGGATCTTCTTGAGATCCTTTTTTTCTGCGCGTAATCTGCTGCTTGCAAACAAAAAAACCACCGC
TACCAGCGGTGGTTTGTTTGCCGGATCAAGAGCTACCAACTCTTTTTCCGAAGGTAACTGGCTTCAGCAG
AGCGCAGATACCAAATACTGTCCTTCTAGTGTAGCCGTAGTTAGGCCACCACTTCAAGAACTCTGTAGCA
CCGCCTACATACCTCGCTCTGCTAATCCTGTTACCAGTGGCTGCTGCCAGTGGCGATAAGTCGTGTCTTA
CCGGGTTGGACTCAAGACGATAGTTACCGGATAAGGCGCAGCGGTCGGGCTGAACGGGGGGTTCGTGCAC
ACAGCCCAGCTTGGAGCGAACGACCTACACCGAACTGAGATACCTACAGCGTGAGCTATGAGAAAGCGCC
ACGCTTCCCGAAGGGAGAAAGGCGGACAGGTATCCGGTAAGCGGCAGGGTCGGAACAGGAGAGCGCACGA
GGGAGCTTCCAGGGGGAAACGCCTGGTATCTTTATAGTCCTGTCGGGTTTCGCCACCTCTGACTTGAGCG
TCGATTTTTGTGATGCTCGTCAGGGGGGCGGAGCCTATGGAAAAACGCCAGCAACGCGGCCTTTTTACGG
TTCCTGGCCTTTTGCTGGCCTTTTGCTCACATGTTCTTTCCTGCGTTATCCCCTGATTCTGTGGATAACC
GTATTACCGCCTTTGAGTGAGCTGATACCGCTCGCCGCAGCCGAACGACCGAGCGCAGCGAGTCAGTGAG
CGAGGAAGCGGAAGAGCGCCTGATGCGGTATTTTCTCCTTACGCATCTGTGCGGTATTTCACACCGCAAT
GGTGCACTCTCAGTACAATCTGCTCTGATGCCGCATAGTTAAGCCAGTATACACTCCGCTATCGCTACGT
GACTGGGTCATGGCTGCGCCCCGACACCCGCCAACACCCGCTGACGCGCCCTGACGGGCTTGTCTGCTCC
CGGCATCCGCTTACAGACAAGCTGTGACCGTCTCCGGGAGCTGCATGTGTCAGAGGTTTTCACCGTCATC
ACCGAAACGCGCGAGGCAGCTGCGGTAAAGCTCATCAGCGTGGTCGTGAAGCGATTCACAGATGTCTGCC
TGTTCATCCGCGTCCAGCTCGTTGAGTTTCTCCAGAAGCGTTAATGTCTGGCTTCTGATAAAGCGGGCCA
TGTTAAGGGCGGTTTTTTCCTGTTTGGTCACTGATGCCTCCGTGTAAGGGGGATTTCTGTTCATGGGGGT
AATGATACCGATGAAACGAGAGAGGATGCTCACGATACGGGTTACTGATGATGAACATGCCCGGTTACTG
GAACGTTGTGAGGGTAAACAACTGGCGGTATGGATGCGGCGGGACCAGAGAAAAATCACTCAGGGTCAAT
GCCAGCGCTTCGTTAATACAGATGTAGGTGTTCCACAGGGTAGCCAGCAGCATCCTGCGATGCAGATCCG
GAACATAATGGTGCAGGGCGCTGACTTCCGCGTTTCCAGACTTTACGAAACACGGAAACCGAAGACCATT
CATGTTGTTGCTCAGGTCGCAGACGTTTTGCAGCAGCAGTCGCTTCACGTTCGCTCGCGTATCGGTGATT
CATTCTGCTAACCAGTAAGGCAACCCCGCCAGCCTAGCCGGGTCCTCAACGACAGGAGCACGATCATGCT
AGTCATGCCCCGCGCCCACCGGAAGGAGCTGACTGGGTTGAAGGCTCTCAAGGGCATCGGTCGAGATCCC
GGTGCCTAATGAGTGAGCTAACTTACATTAATTGCGTTGCGCTCACTGCCCGCTTTCCAGTCGGGAAACC
TGTCGTGCCAGCTGCATTAATGAATCGGCCAACGCGCGGGGAGAGGCGGTTTGCGTATTGGGCGCCAGGG
TGGTTTTTCTTTTCACCAGTGAGACGGGCAACAGCTGATTGCCCTTCACCGCCTGGCCCTGAGAGAGTTG
CAGCAAGCGGTCCACGCTGGTTTGCCCCAGCAGGCGAAAATCCTGTTTGATGGTGGTTAACGGCGGGATA
TAACATGAGCTGTCTTCGGTATCGTCGTATCCCACTACCGAGATGTCCGCACCAACGCGCAGCCCGGACT
CGGTAATGGCGCGCATTGCGCCCAGCGCCATCTGATCGTTGGCAACCAGCATCGCAGTGGGAACGATGCC
CTCATTCAGCATTTGCATGGTTTGTTGAAAACCGGACATGGCACTCCAGTCGCCTTCCCGTTCCGCTATC
GGCTGAATTTGATTGCGAGTGAGATATTTATGCCAGCCAGCCAGACGCAGACGCGCCGAGACAGAACTTA
ATGGGCCCGCTAACAGCGCGATTTGCTGGTGACCCAATGCGACCAGATGCTCCACGCCCAGTCGCGTACC
GTCTTCATGGGAGAAAATAATACTGTTGATGGGTGTCTGGTCAGAGACATCAAGAAATAACGCCGGAACA
TTAGTGCAGGCAGCTTCCACAGCAATGGCATCCTGGTCATCCAGCGGATAGTTAATGATCAGCCCACTGA
CGCGTTGCGCGAGAAGATTGTGCACCGCCGCTTTACAGGCTTCGACGCCGCTTCGTTCTACCATCGACAC
CACCACGCTGGCACCCAGTTGATCGGCGCGAGATTTAATCGCCGCGACAATTTGCGACGGCGCGTGCAGG
GCCAGACTGGAGGTGGCAACGCCAATCAGCAACGACTGTTTGCCCGCCAGTTGTTGTGCCACGCGGTTGG
GAATGTAATTCAGCTCCGCCATCGCCGCTTCCACTTTTTCCCGCGTTTTCGCAGAAACGTGGCTGGCCTG
GTTCACCACGCGGGAAACGGTCTGATAAGAGACACCGGCATACTCTGCGACATCGTATAACGTTACTGGT
TTCACATTCACCACCCTGAATTGACTCTCTTCCGGGCGCTATCATGCCATACCGCGAAAGGTTTTGCGCC
ATTCGATGGTGTCCGGGATCTCGACGCTCTCCCTTATGCGACTCCTGCATTAGGAAGCAGCCCAGTAGTA
GGTTGAGGCCGTTGAGCACCGCCGCCGCAAGGAATGGTGCATGCAAGGAGATGGCGCCCAACAGTCCCCC
GGCCACGGGGCCTGCCACCATACCCACGCCGAAACAAGCGCTCATGAGCCCGAAGTGGCGAGCCCGATCT
TCCCCATCGGTGATGTCGGCGATATAGGCGCCAGCAACCGCACCTGTGGCGCCGGTGATGCCGGCCACGA
TGCGTCCGGCGTAGAGGATCGAGATCGATCTCGATCCCGCGAAATTAATACGACTCACTATA
